>Addgene plasmid #237968 | TRAV12-2 | addgene full sequence | sequence record 475817 | Addgene NGS Result
AGGCTAGGTGGAGGCTCAGTGATGATAAGTCTGCGATGGTGGATGCATGTGTCATGGTCATAGCTGTTTC
CTGTGTGAAATTGTTATCCGCTCAGAGGGCACAATCCTATTCCGCGCTATCCGACAATCTCCAAGACATT
AGGTGGAGTTCAGTTCGGCGTATGGCATATGTCGCTGGAAAGAACATGTGAGCAAAAGGCCAGCAAAAGG
CCAGGAACCGTAAAAAGGCCGCGTTGCTGGCGTTTTTCCATAGGCTCCGCCCCCCTGACGAGCATCACAA
AAATCGACGCTCAAGTCAGAGGTGGCGAAACCCGACAGGACTATAAAGATACCAGGCGTTTCCCCCTGGA
AGCTCCCTCGTGCGCTCTCCTGTTCCGACCCTGCCGCTTACCGGATACCTGTCCGCCTTTCTCCCTTCGG
GAAGCGTGGCGCTTTCTCATAGCTCACGCTGTAGGTATCTCAGTTCGGTGTAGGTCGTTCGCTCCAAGCT
GGGCTGTGTGCACGAACCCCCCGTTCAGCCCGACCGCTGCGCCTTATCCGGTAACTATCGTCTTGAGTCC
AACCCGGTAAGACACGACTTATCGCCACTGGCAGCAGCCACTGGTAACAGGATTAGCAGAGCGAGGTATG
TAGGCGGTGCTACAGAGTTCTTGAAGTGGTGGCCTAACTACGGCTACACTAGAAGAACAGTATTTGGTAT
CTGCGCTCTGCTGAAGCCAGTTACCTTCGGAAAAAGAGTTGGTAGCTCTTGATCCGGCAAACAAACCACC
GCTGGTAGCGGTGGTTTTTTTGTTTGCAAGCAGCAGATTACGCGCAGAAAAAAAGGATCTCAAGAAGAAG
ATCCTTTGATCTTTTCTACGGGGTCTGACGCTCAGTGGAACGAAAACTCACGTTAAGGGATTTTGGTCAT
GAGATTATCAAAAAGGATCTTCACCTAGATCCTTTTAAATTAAAAATGAAGTTTTAAATCAAGCCCAATC
TGAATAATGTTACAACCAATTAACCAATTCTGATTAGAAAAACTCATCGAGCATCAAATGAAACTGCAAT
TTATTCATATCAGGATTATCAATACCATATTTTTGAAAAAGCCGTTTCTGTAATGAAGGAGAAAACTCAC
CGAGGCAGTTCCATAGGATGGCAAGATCCTGGTATCGGTCTGCGATTCCGACTCGTCCAACATCAATACA
ACCTATTAATTTCCCCTCGTCAAAAATAAGGTTATCAAGTGAGAAATCACCATGAGTGACGACTGAATCC
GGTGAGAATGGCAAAAGTTTATGCATTTCTTTCCAGACTTGTTCAACAGGCCAGCCATTACGCTCGTCAT
CAAAATCACTCGCATCAACCAAACCGTTATTCATTCGTGATTGCGCCTGAGCAAGACGAAATACGCGATC
GCTGTTAAAAGGACAATTACAAACAGGAATCGAATGCAACCGGCGCAGGAACACTGCCAGCGCATCAACA
ATATTTTCACCTGAATCAGGATATTCTTCTAATACCTGGAATGCTGTTTTTCCGGGGATCGCAGTGGTGA
GTAACCATGCATCATCAGGAGTACGGATAAAATGCTTGATGGTCGGAAGAGGCATAAATTCCGTCAGCCA
GTTTAGTCTGACCATCTCATCTGTAACATCATTGGCAACGCTACCTTTGCCATGTTTCAGAAACAACTCT
GGCGCATCGGGCTTCCCATACAAGCGATAGATTGTCGCACCTGATTGCCCGACATTATCGCGAGCCCATT
TATACCCATATAAATCAGCATCCATGTTGGAATTTAATCGCGGCCTCGACGTTTCCCGTTGAATATGGCT
CATAACACCCCTTGTATTACTGTTTATGTAAGCAGACAGTTTTATTGTTCATGATGATATATTTTTATCT
TGTGCAATGTAACATCAGAGATTTTGAGACACGGGCCAGAGCTGCATCGCGCGTTTCGGTGATGACGGTG
AAAACCTCTGACACATGCAGCTCCCGGGACGGTCACAGCTTGTCTGTAAGCGGATGCCGGGAGCAGACAA
GCCCGTCAGGGCGCGTCAGCGGGTGTTGGCTGTTGTTTGTCGCATTATACGAGCGTCCAGGTTGGGATAC
CTGAAACAAAACCCATCGTACGGCCAAGGAAGTCTCCAATAACTGTGATCCACCACAAGCGCCAGGGTTT
TCCCAGTCACGACGTTGTAAAACGACGGCCAGTCATGCATAATCCGCACGCATCTGGAATAAGGAAGTGC
CATTCCGCCTGACCTCTCGAGTAATAGAGACCCGTCTCACCCACCCGAGGTCGCTGTGTTTGAGCCATCA
GAAGCAGAGATCTCCCACACCCAAAAGGCCACACTGGTGTGCCTGGCCACAGGCTTCTACCCCGACCACG
TGGAGCTGAGCTGGTGGGTGAATGGGAAGGAGGTGCACAGTGGGGTCAGCACAGACCCGCAGCCCCTCAA
GGAGCAGCCCGCCCTCAATGACTCCAGATACTGCCTGAGCAGCCGCCTGAGAGTCTCGGCCACCTTCTGG
CAGAACCCCCGCAACCACTTCCGCTGTCAAGTCCAGTTCTACGGGCTCTCGGAGAATGACGAGTGGACCC
AGGATAGGGCCAAACCTGTCACCCAGATCGTCAGCGCCGAGGCCTGGGGTAGAGCAGACTGTGGCTTCAC
CTCCGAGTCTTACCAGCAAGGGGTCCTGTCTGCCACCATCCTCTATGAGATCTTGCTAGGGAAGGCCACC
TTGTATGCCGTGCTGGTCAGTGCCCTCGTGCTGATGGCCATGGTCAAGAGAAAGGATTCCAGAGGCGGAA
GTGGAGCAACCAATTTCTCCTTGCTGAAGCAGGCCGGTGACGTTGAGGAAAACCCAGGACCAATGAAATC
CTTGAGAGTTTTACTAGTGATCCTGTGGCTTCAGTTGAGCTGGGTTTGGAGCCAACAGAAGGAGGTGGAG
CAGAACAGCGGACCCCTCAGTGTTCCAGAGGGAGCCATTGCCTCTCTCAACTGCACTTACAGTGACCGAG
GTTCCCAGTCCTTCTTCTGGTACAGACAATATTCTGGGAAAAGCCCTGAGTTGATAATGTTCATATACTC
CAATGGTGACAAAGAAGATGGAAGGTTTACAGCACAGCTCAATAAAGCCAGCCAGTATGTTTCTCTGCTC
ATCAGAGACTCCCAGCCCAGTGATTCAGCGAGGAGACGCGGTCTCAAAACCTCGAG
Features (pLannotate 1.2.2; 6 found; start..end, strand, type, name):
    245..833     -  rep_origin     ori: high-copy-number ColE1/pMB1/pBR322/pUC origin of replication
   1014..1823    -  CDS            KanR: aminoglycoside phosphotransferase; aph(3')-Ia; confers resistance to kanamycin in bacteria or G418 (Geneticin®) in eukaryotes
   1930..1971    +  CDS            rop (fragment): Rop protein, which maintains plasmids at low copy number; rop
   2160..2203    -  CDS            lacZα (fragment): LacZα fragment of β-galactosidase; lacZ fragment
   2281..2796    +  CDS            TRBC2: TRBC2_HUMAN - Also known as TCRBC2 From Homo sapiens (Human).
   2863..3180    +  CDS            TRAV12-2 (fragment): TVAL2_HUMAN - Experimental evidence at protein level: Swiss-Prot protein existence level 1. V region of the variable domain of T cell receptor (TR) alpha chain that participates in the antigen recognition (PubMed:24600447). Alpha-beta T cell receptors are antigen specific receptors which are essential to the immune response and are present on the cell surface of T lymphocytes. Recognize peptide-major histocompatibility (MH) (pMH) complexes that are displayed by antigen presenting cells (APC), a prerequisite for efficient T cell adaptive immunity against pathogens (PubMed:25493333). Binding of
