[The description below was written by a language model from this plasmid's Addgene catalogue record and pLannotate feature annotations shown in this document.]
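Description:
TRAV12-2 is a small bacterial cloning plasmid (about 3.2 kb in the sequenced record) built on the commercial pTwist Kan High Copy v2 backbone and categorised as a synthetic biology part. It is propagated in E. coli from a high-copy ColE1/pUC-type origin and selected with kanamycin through an aph(3')-Ia aminoglycoside phosphotransferase gene. The short rop and lacZα matches in the annotation are fragments, most likely backbone remnants rather than functional elements. No eukaryotic promoter, polyadenylation signal or viral element is annotated, so the plasmid looks like a storage and donor vector for a DNA module rather than an expression construct in its own right.

The roughly 950 bp human insert, TRBC-P2A-TRAV12-2, places a T cell receptor beta constant region (annotated as TRBC2) upstream of the alpha chain variable gene segment TRAV12-2. The two lie on the same strand, separated by a short gap. The feature table does not label that gap, but its position fits the P2A self-cleaving peptide named in the catalogue entry. The module therefore corresponds to the invariant middle of a bicistronic beta-P2A-alpha TCR cassette. A 2A peptide causes ribosomal skipping, so both chains can be produced from one open reading frame. The missing parts of such a cassette would be the beta variable and CDR3 region on one side and the alpha CDR3/J and constant region on the other.

The stated purpose is to generate TCRs by cloning, and the associated work concerns scalable TCR synthesis and screening for antigen reactivity. The exact assembly method and any flanking cloning sites are not given in the record.
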