Addgene plasmid #237968: TRAV12-2
Purpose: Encodes TRAV12-2 allele, P2A, and TRBC to generate TCRs via cloning
Depositing lab: Michael Birnbaum. Depositing organization: Massachusetts Institute of Technology. Publication: Scalable TCR synthesis and screening enable antigen reactivity mapping in vitiligo. Gaglione SA, Mukkamala RS, Krishna C, Smith BE, Wadsworth MH 2nd, Jelinsky SA, Perez CR, Schmidt-Hong L, Katz EL, Gellatly KJ, Ali LR, Shen J, Holec PV, Zhao QH, Chan AO, Xu EJK, Kravarik KM, Guzova JA, Dobson CS, Singh H, Garber M, Dougan M, Dougan SK, Harris JE, Winkler A, Birnbaum ME. Immunity. 2026 Feb 10;59(2):477-493.e9. doi: 10.1016/j.immuni.2026.01.001. Epub 2026 Jan 28. PubMed 41610844.
Backbone
  Vector backbone: pTwist Kan High Copy v2
  Backbone manufacturer: Twist
  Backbone size w/o insert (bp): 2255
  Vector type: Synthetic Biology
Growth in bacteria
  Bacterial resistance: Kanamycin, 50 μg/mL
  Growth temperature: 37°C
  Growth strain: DH5alpha
  Copy number: High Copy
Gene/Insert
  Gene/Insert name: TRBC-P2A-TRAV12-2
  Species: H. sapiens (human)
  Insert size (bp): 951
  Mutation: None
  Entrez Gene: TRAV12-2 (a.k.a. TCRAV12S2, TCRAV2S1, TRAV122)
  Cloning method: Unknown
Terms and licenses: Academic/Nonprofit Terms; Industry Terms: Not Available to Industry
Depositor comments: Please visit https://doi.org/10.1101/2025.04.24.649726 for bioRxiv preprint.
How to cite: TRAV12-2 was a gift from Michael Birnbaum (Addgene plasmid # 237968 ; http://n2t.net/addgene:237968 ; RRID:Addgene_237968)
